Addgene plasmid #25680: pEBB XIAP H467A
Depositing lab: Colin Duckett. Depositing organization: University of Michigan. Publication: Uncoupling of the signaling and caspase-inhibitory properties of X-linked inhibitor of apoptosis. Lewis J, Burstein E, Reffey SB, Bratton SB, Roberts AB, Duckett CS. J Biol Chem. 2004 Mar 5. 279(10):9023-9. 10.1074/jbc.M312891200 PubMed 14701799.
Backbone
  Vector backbone: pEBB
  Backbone manufacturer: Baltimore Lab
  Backbone size w/o insert (bp): 5353
  Vector type: Mammalian Expression
Growth in bacteria
  Bacterial resistance: Ampicillin, 100 μg/mL
  Growth temperature: 37°C
  Growth strain: DH5alpha
  Copy number: High Copy
Gene/Insert
  Gene/Insert name: XIAP (alt name: hILP)
  Species: H. sapiens (human)
  Insert size (bp): 1500
  Mutation: H467A
  GenBank ID: HSU32974
  Entrez Gene: XIAP (a.k.a. API3, BIRC4, IAP-3, ILP1, MIHA, XLP2, hIAP-3, hIAP3)
  Cloning method: Restriction Enzyme; 5′ cloning site BamHI (unknown if destroyed); 3′ cloning site NotI (unknown if destroyed)
  Sequencing primers: 5′ EF-1a Forward; 3′ M13_puc_F
Terms and licenses: Academic/Nonprofit Terms; Industry Terms: Not Available to Industry
Depositor comments: Site-directed mutagenesis was performed on pEBB XIAP to change H467 to Ala (CAT to GCT). This mutation destroys the E3 Ub ligase function of XIAP.
How to cite: pEBB XIAP H467A was a gift from Colin Duckett (Addgene plasmid # 25680 ; http://n2t.net/addgene:25680 ; RRID:Addgene_25680)
