[The description below was written by a language model from this plasmid's Addgene catalogue record.]
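Description:
pEBB XIAP H467A is a mammalian expression plasmid built on the pEBB backbone (about 5.35 kb without insert) and carrying a roughly 1.5 kb cDNA for human XIAP (X-linked inhibitor of apoptosis, also known as hILP or BIRC4). It is maintained in E. coli as a high-copy plasmid under ampicillin selection. The record does not name the bacterial origin of replication, and no mammalian selection marker is listed. The insert was placed between BamHI and NotI sites. The promoter is not stated explicitly, but the recommended 5′ sequencing primer is an EF-1α forward primer, which suggests the insert lies downstream of EF-1α promoter sequence. No epitope tag or reporter fusion is recorded.

The defining feature of the construct is a point mutation made by site-directed mutagenesis of the parental pEBB XIAP plasmid, replacing histidine 467 with alanine. According to the depositor, this substitution abolishes the E3 ubiquitin ligase activity of XIAP. The associated publication concerns separating XIAP's signaling functions from its caspase-inhibitory functions. The plasmid therefore serves as a ligase-dead mutant for expression in transfected mammalian cells, typically compared with wild-type XIAP to ask which of the protein's activities in apoptosis regulation and signaling depend on its ubiquitin ligase function.
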