>Addgene plasmid #25680 | pEBB XIAP H467A | addgene partial sequence | sequence record 31716 | 25680 with hXIAP-fwd (ggcgacactttcctaattgc)
TGAATCTGATGCTGTGAGTTCTGATAGGAATTTCCCAAATTCAACAAATCTTCCAAGAAATCCATCCATG
GCAGATTATGAAGCACGGATCTTTACTTTTGGGACATGGATATACTCAGTTAACAAGGAGCAGCTTGCAA
GAGCTGGATTTTATGCTTTAGGTGAAGGTGATAAAGTAAAGTGCTTTCACTGTGGAGGAGGGCTAACTGA
TTGGAAGCCCAGTGAAGACCCTTGGGAACAACATGCTAAATGGTATCCAGGGTGCAAATATCTGTTAGAA
CAGAAGGGACAAGAATATATAAACAATATTCATTTAACTCATTCACTTGAGGAGTGTCTGGTAAGAACTA
CTGAGAAAACACCATCACTAACTAGAAGAATTGATGATACCATCTTCCAAAATCCTATGGTACAAGAAGC
TATACGAATGGGGTTCAGTTTCAAGGACATTAAGAAAATAATGGAGGAAAAAATTCAGATATCTGGGAGC
AACTATAAATCACTTGAGGTTCTGGTTGCAGATCTAGTGAATGCTCAGAAAGACAGTATGCCAGATGAGT
CAAGTCAGACTTCATTACAGAAAGAGATTAGTACTGAAGAGCAGCTAAGGCGCCTGCAAGAGGAGAAGCT
TTGCAAAATCTGTATGGATAGAAATATTGCTATCGTTTTTGTTCCTTGTGGAGCTCTAGTCACTTGTAAA
CAATGTGCTGAAGCAGTTGACAAGTGTCCCATGTGCTACACAGTCATTACTTTCAAGCAAAAAATTTTTA
TGTCTTAATCTAACTCTATAGTNNCATGTTATGTTGTTCTTATTACCCTGATTGAATGTGTGATGTGAAC
TGACTTTAAGTAATCAGGATTGAATTCGATATCAAGCTTATCGATGCGGCCGCGACTCNTAGAGTTGAGG
GTCCCCACCTGGGACCCTTGA
