>Addgene plasmid #25680 | pEBB XIAP H467A | addgene partial sequence | sequence record 31717 | 25680 with EF-1a-f
GTCGTGAGGAATTCTCTAGAGATCCCTCGACCTCGAGATCCATTGTGCTGGATCCATGACTTTTAACAGT
TTTGAAGGATCTAAAACTTGTGTACCTGCAGACATCAATAAGGAAGAAGAATTTGTAGAAGAGTTTAATA
GATTAAAAACTTTTGCTAATTTTCCAAGTGGTAGTCCTGTTTCAGCATCAACACTGGCACGAGCAGGGTT
TCTTTATACTGGTGAAGGAGATACCGTGCGGTGCTTTAGTTGTCATGCAGCTGTAGATAGATGGCAATAT
GGAGACTCAGCAGTTGGAAGACACAGGAAAGTATCCCCAAATTGCAGATTTATCAACGGCTTTTATCTTG
AAAATAGTGCCACGCAGTCTACAAATTCTGGTATCCAGAATGGTCAGTACAAAGTTGAAAACTATCTGGG
AAGCAGAGATCATTTTGCCTTAGACAGGCCATCTGAGACACATGCAGACTATCTTTTGAGAACTGGGCAG
GTTGTAGATATATCAGACACCATATACCCGAGGAACCCTGCCATGTATAGTGAAGAAGCTAGATTAAAGT
CCTTTCAGAACTGGCCAGACTATGCTCACCTAACCCCAAGAGAGTTAGCAAGTGCTGGACTCTACTACAC
AGGTATTGGTGACCAAGTGCAGTGCTTTTGTTGTGGTGGAAAACTGAAAAATTGGGAACCTTGTGATCGT
GCCTGGTCAGAACACAGGCGACACTTTCCTAATTGCTTCTTTGTTTTGGGCCGGAATCTTAATATTCGAA
GTGAATCTGATGCTGTGAGTTCTGATAGGAATTTCCCAAATTCAACAAATCTTCCAAGAAATCCATCCAT
GGCAGATTANGNAAGCACGGNTCTTTACTTTTGGGACATGGATATACTCAG
